Addgene plasmid #138070: MYMH 466
Purpose: Natural Terminator ECK120010799 inserted between mCherry and GFP
Depositing lab: Meng How Tan. Depositing organization: Nanyang Technological University (NTU). Publication: An Expanded Synthetic Biology Toolkit for Gene Expression Control in Acetobacteraceae. Teh MY, Ooi KH, Danny Teo SX, Bin Mansoor ME, Shaun Lim WZ, Tan MH. ACS Synth Biol. 2019 Apr 19;8(4):708-723. doi: 10.1021/acssynbio.8b00168. Epub 2019 Mar 22. PubMed 30865830.
Backbone
  Vector backbone: pSEVA-331Bb
  Vector type: Bacterial Expression
Growth in bacteria
  Bacterial resistance: Chloramphenicol, 25 μg/mL
  Growth temperature: 37°C
  Growth strain: DH5alpha
  Copy number: High Copy
Gene/Insert
  Gene/Insert name: J23104-mCherry-10799-GFP-pSEVA-331Bb
  Species: Synthetic
  Cloning method: Restriction Enzyme; 5′ cloning site Unknown (unknown if destroyed)
Terms and licenses: Academic/Nonprofit Terms; Industry Terms: Not Available to Industry
Depositor comments: High expression
How to cite: MYMH 466 was a gift from Meng How Tan (Addgene plasmid # 138070 ; http://n2t.net/addgene:138070 ; RRID:Addgene_138070)
