[The description below was written by a language model from this plasmid's Addgene catalogue record and pLannotate feature annotations shown in this document.]
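Description:
MYMH 466 is a bacterial expression plasmid built on the pSEVA-331Bb backbone, a broad-host-range vector carrying the pBBR1 replication origin together with its cognate Rep protein gene, an incP origin of transfer (oriT) that allows conjugative mobilisation, and a chloramphenicol acetyltransferase (cat) gene under its own promoter for chloramphenicol selection. A BioBrick suffix marks the standardised cloning format of this backbone variant. The full sequence record is about 4.6 kb, and the plasmid is listed as high copy when propagated in E. coli.

The payload is a synthetic two-reporter cassette designed to measure transcription terminator strength. According to the insert name, the constitutive Anderson-series promoter J23104 drives mCherry, followed by the natural terminator ECK120010799 and then a GFP coding sequence. The automated annotation labels the promoter region as a fragment of the closely related J23119 and assigns the downstream fluorescent protein CDS to a different fluorescent protein name rather than GFP; these are probably similarity-based calls, and the catalogue description is taken here as the intended design. The test terminator itself is not annotated but would sit in the roughly 100 bp gap between the two reporter genes. In this arrangement, mCherry reports transcription upstream of the terminator, while GFP reports read-through, so the ratio of green to red signal indicates termination efficiency. The cassette is insulated by an upstream rrnB T1 terminator and by downstream rrnB T1, T7Te and lambda t0 terminators. The plasmid belongs to a toolkit for controlling gene expression in Acetobacteraceae, and the depositor notes "high expression".
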