Features (pLannotate 1.2.2; 13 found; start..end, strand, type, name):
     24..680     +  CDS            cat: CAT_ECOLX - Experimental evidence at protein level: Swiss-Prot protein existence level 1. This enzyme is an effector of chloramphenicol resistance in bacteria. From Escherichia coli. This protein is used as a marker in many commonly used cloning vectors, such as pACYC184.
    832..940     +  oriT           oriT: incP origin of transfer
    951..1613    -  CDS            pBBR1 Rep: replication protein for the broad-host-range plasmid pBBR1 from Bordetella bronchiseptica
   1614..2385    -  rep_origin     pBBR1 oriV: replication origin of the broad-host-range plasmid pBBR1 from Bordetella bronchiseptica; requires the pBBR1 Rep protein for replication
   2500..2586    -  terminator     rrnB T1 terminator: Escherichia coli rrnB; transcription terminator T1 from the E. coli rrnB gene
   2631..2656    +  promoter       J23119(SpeI) promoter (fragment): bacterial promoter (Registry of Standard Biological Parts BBa J23119) modified to end with an SpeI site
   2691..3398    +  CDS            mCherry: mCherry is a basic (constitutively fluorescent) red fluorescent protein published in 2004, derived from Discosoma sp.. It is reported to be a very rapidly-maturing monomer with low acid sensitivity.
   3505..4218    +  CDS            hfriFP: hfriFP is a fluorescent protein published in 2013, derived from Herbaspirillum frisingense.
   4241..4312    +  terminator     rrnB T1 terminator: transcription terminator T1 from the E. coli rrnB gene
   4328..4355    +  terminator     T7Te terminator: phage T7 early transcription terminator
   4362..4382    +  misc_feature   BioBrick suffix: universal suffix for all parts
   4387..4481    +  terminator     lambda t0 terminator: transcription terminator from phage lambda
   4529..23      +  promoter       cat promoter (across the origin): promoter of the E. coli cat gene encoding chloramphenicol acetyltransferase
>Addgene plasmid #138070 | MYMH 466 | addgene full sequence | sequence record 274940 | Addgene NGS Result
TTTCAGGAGCTAAGGAAGCTAAAATGGAGAAAAAAATCACTGGATATACCACCGTTGATATATCCCAATG
GCATCGTAAAGAACATTTTGAGGCATTTCAGTCAGTTGCTCAATGTACCTATAACCAGACCGTTCAGCTG
GATATTACGGCCTTTTTAAAGACCGTAAAGAAAAATAAGCACAAGTTTTATCCGGCCTTTATTCACATTC
TTGCCCGCCTGATGAATGCTCATCCGGAATTTCGTATGGCAATGAAAGACGGTGAGCTGGTGATATGGGA
TAGTGTTCACCCTTGTTACACCGTTTTCCATGAGCAAACTGAAACGTTTTCATCGCTCTGGAGTGAATAC
CACGACGATTTCCGGCAGTTTCTACACATATATTCGCAAGATGTGGCGTGTTACGGTGAAAACCTGGCCT
ATTTCCCTAAAGGGTTTATTGAGAATATGTTTTTCGTCTCAGCCAATCCCTGGGTGAGTTTCACCAGTTT
TGATTTAAACGTGGCCAATATGGACAACTTCTTCGCCCCCGTTTTCACCATGGGCAAATATTATACGCAA
GGCGACAAGGTGCTGATGCCGCTGGCGATTCAGGTTCATCATGCCGTTTGTGATGGCTTCCATGTCGGCA
GAATGCTTAATGAATTACAACAGTACTGCGATGAGTGGCAGGGCGGGGCGTAATTTGACTTTTGTCCTTT
TCCGCTGCATAACCCTGCTTCGGGGTCATTATAGCGATTTTTTCGGTATATCCATCCTTTTTCGCACGAT
ATACAGGATTTTGCCAAAGGGTTCGTGTAGACTTTCCTTGGTGTATCCAACGGCGTCAGCCGGGCAGGAT
AGGTGAAGTAGGCCCACCCGCGAGCGGGTGTTCCTTCTTCACTGTCCCTTATTCGCACCTGGCGGTGCTC
AACGGGAATCCTGCTCTGCGAGGCTGGCCGTAGGCCGGCCCTACCGGCGCGGCAGCGTTACCCGTGTCGG
CGGCTCCAACGGCTCGCCATCGTCCAGAAAACACGGCTCATCGGGCATCGGCAGGCGCTGCTGCCCGCGC
CGTTCCCATTCCTCCGTTTCGGTCAAGGCTGGCAGGTCTGGTTCCATGCCCGGAATGCCGGGCTGGCTGG
GCGGCTCCTCGCCGGGGCCGGTCGGTAGTTGCTGCTCGCCCGGATACAGGGTCGGGATGCGGCGCAGGTC
GCCATGCCCCAACAGCGATTCGTCCTGGTCGTCGTGATCAACCACCACGGCGGCACTGAACACCGACAGG
CGCAACTGGTCGCGGGGCTGGCCCCACGCCACGCGGTCATTGACCACGTAGGCCGACACGGTGCCGGGGC
CGTTGAGCTTCACGACGGAGATCCAGCGCTCGGCCACCAAGTCCTTGACTGCGTATTGGACCGTCCGCAA
AGAACGTCCGATGAGCTTGGAAAGTGTCTTCTGGCTGACCACCACGGCGTTCTGGTGGCCCATCTGCGCC
ACGAGGTGATGCAGCAGCATTGCCGCCGTGGGTTTCCTCGCAATAAGCCCGGCCCACGCCTCATGCGCTT
TGCGTTCCGTTTGCACCCAGTGACCGGGCTTGTTCTTGGCTTGAATGCCGATTTCTCTGGACTGCGTGGC
CATGCTTATCTCCATGCGGTAGGGGTGCCGCACGGTTGCGGCACCATGCGCAATCAGCTGCAACTTTTCG
GCAGCGCGACAACAATTATGCGTTGCGTAAAAGTGGCAGTCAATTACAGATTTTCTTTAACCTACGCAAT
GAGCTATTGCGGGGGGTGCCGCAATGAGCTGTTGCGTACCCCCCTTTTTTAAGTTGTTGATTTTTAAGTC
TTTCGCATTTCGCCCTATATCTAGTTCTTTGGTGCCCAAAGAAGGGCACCCCTGCGGGGTTCCCCCACGC
CTTCGGCGCGGCTCCCCCTCCGGCAAAAAGTGGCCCCTCCGGGGCTTGTTGATCGACTGCGCGGCCTTCG
GCCTTGCCCAAGGTGGCGCTGCCCCCTTGGAACCCCCGCACTCGCCGCCGTGAGGCTCGGGGGGCAGGCG
GGCGGGCTTCGCCCTTCGACTGCCCCCACTCGCATAGGCTTGGGTCGTTCCAGGCGCGTCAAGGCCAAGC
CGCTGCGCGGTCGCTGCGCGAGCCTTGACCCGCCTTCCACTTGGTGTCCAACCGGCAAGCGAAGCGCGCA
GGCCGCAGGCCGGAGGCTTTTCCCCAGAGAAAATTAAAAAAATTGATGGGGCAAGGCCGCAGGCCGCGCA
GTTGGAGCCGGTGGGTATGTGGTCGAAGGCTGGGTAGCCGGTGGGCAATCCCTGTGGTCAAGCTCGTGGG
CAGGCGCAGCCTGTCCATCAGCTTGTCCAGCAGGGTTGTCCACGGGCCGAGCGAAGCGAGCCAGCCGGTG
GCCGCTCGCGGCCATCGTCCACATATCCACGGGCTGGCAAGGGAGCGCAGCGACCGCGCAGGGCGAAGCC
CGGAGAGCAAGCCCGTAGGGGGGGCGCGCCCAGCTGTCTAGGGCGGCGGATTTGTCCTACTCAGGAGAGC
GTTCACCGACAAACAACAGATAAAACGAAAGGCCCAGTCTTTCGACTGAGCCTTTCGTTTTATTTGATGC
CTTTAATTAAAGCGGATAACAATTTCACACAGGAGAATTCTTGACAGCTAGCTCAGTCCTAGGTATTGTG
CTAGCTCTAGAGAAAGAGGAGAAATACTAGATGGTGAGCAAGGGCGAGGAGGATAACATGGCCATCATCA
AGGAGTTCATGCGCTTCAAGGTGCACATGGAGGGCTCCGTGAACGGCCACGAGTTCGAGATCGAGGGCGA
GGGCGAGGGCCGCCCCTACGAGGGCACCCAGACCGCCAAGCTGAAGGTGACCAAGGGTGGCCCCCTGCCC
TTCGCCTGGGACATCCTGTCCCCTCAGTTCATGTACGGCTCCAAGGCCTACGTGAAGCACCCCGCCGACA
TCCCCGACTACTTGAAGCTGTCCTTCCCCGAGGGCTTCAAGTGGGAGCGCGTGATGAACTTCGAGGACGG
CGGCGTGGTGACCGTGACCCAGGACTCCTCCTTGCAGGACGGCGAGTTCATCTACAAGGTGAAGCTGCGC
GGCACCAACTTCCCCTCCGACGGCCCCGTAATGCAGAAGAAGACCATGGGCTGGGAGGCCTCCTCCGAGC
GGATGTACCCCGAGGACGGCGCCCTGAAGGGCGAGATCAAGCAGAGGCTGAAGCTGAAGGACGGCGGCCA
CTACGACGCTGAGGTCAAGACCACCTACAAGGCCAAGAAGCCCGTGCAGCTGCCCGGCGCCTACAACGTC
AACATCAAGTTGGACATCACCTCCCACAACGAGGACTACACCATCGTGGAACAGTACGAACGCGCCGAGG
GCCGCCACTCCACCGGCGGCATGGACGAGCTGTACAAGTAATAATACGGATCCGTTATGAGTCAGGAAAA
AAGGCGACAGAGTAATCTGTCGCCTTTTTTCTTTGCTTGCTTTCCTGCAGGTAGAGAAAGAGGAGAAATA
CTAGATGCGTAAAGGAGAAGAACTTTTCACTGGAGTTGTCCCAATTCTTGTTGAATTAGATGGTGATGTT
AATGGGCACAAATTTTCTGTCAGTGGAGAGGGTGAAGGTGATGCAACATACGGAAAACTTACCCTTAAAT
TTATTTGCACTACTGGAAAACTACCTGTTCCATGGCCAACACTTGTCACTACTTTCGGTTATGGTGTTCA
ATGCTTTGCGAGATACCCAGATCATATGAAACAGCATGACTTTTTCAAGAGTGCCATGCCCGAAGGTTAT
GTACAGGAAAGAACTATATTTTTCAAAGATGACGGGAACTACAAGACACGTGCTGAAGTCAAGTTTGAAG
GTGATACCCTTGTTAATAGAATCGAGTTAAAAGGTATTGATTTTAAAGAAGATGGAAACATTCTTGGACA
CAAATTGGAATACAACTATAACTCACACAATGTATACATCATGGCAGACAAACAAAAGAATGGAATCAAA
GTTAACTTCAAAATTAGACACAACATTGAAGATGGAAGCGTTCAACTAGCAGACCATTATCAACAAAATA
CTCCAATTGGCGATGGCCCTGTCCTTTTACCAGACAACCATTACCTGTCCACACAATCTGCCCTTTCGAA
AGATCCCAACGAAAAGAGAGACCACATGGTCCTTCTTGAGTTTGTAACAGCTGCTGGGATTACACATGGC
ATGGATGAACTATACAAATAATAATACTAGAGCCAGGCATCAAATAAAACGAAAGGCTCAGTCGAAAGAC
TGGGCCTTTCGTTTTATCTGTTGTTTGTCGGTGAACGCTCTCTACTAGAGTCACACTGGCTCACCTTCGG
GTGGGCCTTTCTGCGTTTATATACTAGTAGCGGCCGCTGCAGCTTGGACTCCTGTTGATAGATCCAGTAA
TGACCTCAGAACTCCATCTGGATTTGTTCAGAACGCTCGGTTGCCGCCGGGCGTTTTTTATTGGTGAGAA
TCCAGGGGTCCCCAATAATTACGATTTAAATTGGCGAAAATGAGACGTTGATCGGCACGTAAGAGGTTCC
AACTTTCACCATAATGAAATAAGATCACTACCGGGCGTATTTTTTGAGTTATCGAGAT
